LOCUS       Exported 7729 bp ds-DNA circular SYN 13-MAY-2021
DEFINITION  Mutagenesis of Gabrg1.
ACCESSION   .
VERSION     .
KEYWORDS    pAAV-FLEX-SaCas9-U6-sgGabrg1
SOURCE      synthetic DNA construct
  ORGANISM  synthetic DNA construct
REFERENCE   1 (bases 1 to 7729)
  AUTHORS   Hunker AC, Soden ME, Krayushkina D, Heymann G, Awatramani R, Zweifel
            LS
  TITLE     Conditional Single Vector CRISPR/SaCas9 Viruses for Efficient
            Mutagenesis in the Adult Mouse Nervous System.
  JOURNAL   Cell Rep. 2020 Mar 24;30(12):4303-4316.e6. doi:
            10.1016/j.celrep.2020.02.092.
  PUBMED    32209486
REFERENCE   2 (bases 1 to 7729)
  AUTHORS   .
  TITLE     Direct Submission
  JOURNAL   Exported May 13, 2021 from SnapGene Server 1.1.58
            http://www.snapgene.com
FEATURES             Location/Qualifiers
     source          1..7729
                     /organism="synthetic DNA construct"
                     /mol_type="other DNA"
     enhancer        24..403
                     /label=CMV enhancer
                     /note="human cytomegalovirus immediate early enhancer"
     promoter        404..607
                     /label=CMV promoter
                     /note="human cytomegalovirus (CMV) immediate early
                     promoter"
     primer_bind     558..578
                     /label=CMV-F
                     /note="Human CMV immediate early promoter, forward primer"
     protein_bind    644..677
                     /label=lox2272
                     /bound_moiety="Cre recombinase"
                     /note="Cre-mediated recombination occurs in the 8-bp core
                     sequence (GGATACTT). lox2272 sites are compatible with each
                     other, but incompatible with loxP or loxN sites (Lee and
                     Saito, 1988)."
     protein_bind    728..761
                     /label=loxP
                     /bound_moiety="Cre recombinase"
                     /note="Cre-mediated recombination occurs in the 8-bp core
                     sequence (GCATACAT)."
     CDS             complement(773..853)
                     /codon_start=1
                     /product="three tandem HA epitope tags"
                     /label=3xHA
                     /translation="YPYDVPDYAYPYDVPDYAYPYDVPDYA"
     CDS             complement(860..907)
                     /codon_start=1
                     /product="bipartite nuclear localization signal from
                     nucleoplasmin"
                     /label=nucleoplasmin NLS
                     /translation="KRPAATKKAGQAKKKK"
     CDS             complement(908..4063)
                     /codon_start=1
                     /product="Cas9 endonuclease from the Staphylococcus aureus
                     Type II CRISPR/Cas system"
                     /label=SaCas9
                     /note="generates RNA-guided double strand breaks in DNA"
                     /translation="KRNYILGLDIGITSVGYGIIDYETRDVIDAGVRLFKEANVENNEG
                     RRSKRGARRLKRRRRHRIQRVKKLLFDYNLLTDHSELSGINPYEARVKGLSQKLSEEEF
                     SAALLHLAKRRGVHNVNEVEEDTGNELSTKEQISRNSKALEEKYVAELQLERLKKDGEV
                     RGSINRFKTSDYVKEAKQLLKVQKAYHQLDQSFIDTYIDLLETRRTYYEGPGEGSPFGW
                     KDIKEWYEMLMGHCTYFPEELRSVKYAYNADLYNALNDLNNLVITRDENEKLEYYEKFQ
                     IIENVFKQKKKPTLKQIAKEILVNEEDIKGYRVTSTGKPEFTNLKVYHDIKDITARKEI
                     IENAELLDQIAKILTIYQSSEDIQEELTNLNSELTQEEIEQISNLKGYTGTHNLSLKAI
                     NLILDELWHTNDNQIAIFNRLKLVPKKVDLSQQKEIPTTLVDDFILSPVVKRSFIQSIK
                     VINAIIKKYGLPNDIIIELAREKNSKDAQKMINEMQKRNRQTNERIEEIIRTTGKENAK
                     YLIEKIKLHDMQEGKCLYSLEAIPLEDLLNNPFNYEVDHIIPRSVSFDNSFNNKVLVKQ
                     EENSKKGNRTPFQYLSSSDSKISYETFKKHILNLAKGKGRISKTKKEYLLEERDINRFS
                     VQKDFINRNLVDTRYATRGLMNLLRSYFRVNNLDVKVKSINGGFTSFLRRKWKFKKERN
                     KGYKHHAEDALIIANADFIFKEWKKLDKAKKVMENQMFEEKQAESMPEIETEQEYKEIF
                     ITPHQIKHIKDFKDYKYSHRVDKKPNRELINDTLYSTRKDDKGNTLIVNNLNGLYDKDN
                     DKLKKLINKSPEKLLMYHHDPQTYQKLKLIMEQYGDEKNPLYKYYEETGNYLTKYSKKD
                     NGPVIKKIKYYGNKLNAHLDITDDYPNSRNKVVKLSLKPYRFDVYLDNGVYKFVTVKNL
                     DVIKKENYYEVNSKCYEEAKKLKKISNQAEFIASFYNNDLIKINGELYRVIGVNNDLLN
                     RIEVNMIDITYREYLENMNDKRPPRIIKTIASKTQSIKKYSTDILGNLYEVKSKKHPQI
                     IKKG"
     CDS             complement(4088..4108)
                     /codon_start=1
                     /product="nuclear localization signal of SV40 (simian virus
                     40) large T antigen"
                     /label=SV40 NLS
                     /translation="PKKKRKV"
     protein_bind    complement(4140..4173)
                     /label=lox2272
                     /bound_moiety="Cre recombinase"
                     /note="Cre-mediated recombination occurs in the 8-bp core
                     sequence (GGATACTT). lox2272 sites are compatible with each
                     other, but incompatible with loxP or loxN sites (Lee and
                     Saito, 1988)."
     protein_bind    complement(4224..4257)
                     /label=loxP
                     /bound_moiety="Cre recombinase"
                     /note="Cre-mediated recombination occurs in the 8-bp core
                     sequence (GCATACAT)."
     primer_bind     complement(4282..4299)
                     /label=BGH-rev
                     /note="Bovine growth hormone terminator, reverse primer.
                     Also called BGH reverse"
     polyA_signal    4288..4495
                     /label=bGH poly(A) signal
                     /note="bovine growth hormone polyadenylation signal"
     promoter        4502..4742
                     /label=U6 promoter
                     /note="RNA polymerase III promoter for human U6 snRNA"
     primer_bind     4502..4522
                     /label=hU6-F
                     /note="Human U6 promoter, forward primer"
     primer_bind     4673..4692
                     /label=LKO.1 5'
                     /note="Human U6 promoter, forward primer"
     misc_RNA        4773..4848
                     /label=Sa gRNA scaffold
                     /note="guide RNA scaffold for the Staphylococcus aureus
                     CRISPR/Cas9 system"
     repeat_region   4862..5002
                     /label=AAV2 ITR
                     /note="inverted terminal repeat of adeno-associated virus
                     serotype 2"
     repeat_region   4862..4991
                     /label=AAV2 ITR
     rep_origin      5077..5532
                     /direction=RIGHT
                     /label=f1 ori
                     /note="f1 bacteriophage origin of replication; arrow
                     indicates direction of (+) strand synthesis"
     primer_bind     complement(5164..5183)
                     /label=F1ori-R
                     /note="F1 origin, reverse primer"
     primer_bind     5374..5395
                     /label=F1ori-F
                     /note="F1 origin, forward primer"
     primer_bind     complement(5549..5568)
                     /label=pRS-marker
                     /note="pRS vectors, use to sequence yeast selectable
                     marker"
     primer_bind     5668..5690
                     /label=pGEX 3'
                     /note="pGEX vectors, reverse primer"
     primer_bind     complement(5728..5746)
                     /label=pBRforEco
                     /note="pBR322 vectors, upsteam of EcoRI site, forward
                     primer"
     promoter        5814..5918
                     /gene="bla"
                     /label=AmpR promoter
     CDS             5919..6779
                     /codon_start=1
                     /gene="bla"
                     /product="beta-lactamase"
                     /label=AmpR
                     /note="confers resistance to ampicillin, carbenicillin, and
                     related antibiotics"
                     /translation="MSIQHFRVALIPFFAAFCLPVFAHPETLVKVKDAEDQLGARVGYI
                     ELDLNSGKILESFRPEERFPMMSTFKVLLCGAVLSRIDAGQEQLGRRIHYSQNDLVEYS
                     PVTEKHLTDGMTVRELCSAAITMSDNTAANLLLTTIGGPKELTAFLHNMGDHVTRLDRW
                     EPELNEAIPNDERDTTMPVAMATTLRKLLTGELLTLASRQQLIDWMEADKVAGPLLRSA
                     LPAGWFIADKSGAGERGSRGIIAALGPDGKPSRIVVIYTTGSQATMDERNRQIAEIGAS
                     LIKHW"
     primer_bind     complement(6137..6156)
                     /label=Amp-R
                     /note="Ampicillin resistance gene, reverse primer"
     rep_origin      6950..7538
                     /direction=RIGHT
                     /label=ori
                     /note="high-copy-number ColE1/pMB1/pBR322/pUC origin of
                     replication"
     primer_bind     7439..7458
                     /label=pBR322ori-F
                     /note="pBR322 origin, forward primer"
     repeat_region   7600..7729
                     /label=AAV2 ITR (alternate)
                     /note="Functional equivalent of wild-type AAV2 ITR"
ORIGIN
        1 gcggcctcta gactcgaggc gttgacattg attattgact agttattaat agtaatcaat
       61 tacggggtca ttagttcata gcccatatat ggagttccgc gttacataac ttacggtaaa
      121 tggcccgcct ggctgaccgc ccaacgaccc ccgcccattg acgtcaataa tgacgtatgt
      181 tcccatagta acgccaatag ggactttcca ttgacgtcaa tgggtggagt atttacggta
      241 aactgcccac ttggcagtac atcaagtgta tcatatgcca agtacgcccc ctattgacgt
      301 caatgacggt aaatggcccg cctggcatta tgcccagtac atgaccttat gggactttcc
      361 tacttggcag tacatctacg tattagtcat cgctattacc atggtgatgc ggttttggca
      421 gtacatcaat gggcgtggat agcggtttga ctcacgggga tttccaagtc tccaccccat
      481 tgacgtcaat gggagtttgt tttggcacca aaatcaacgg gactttccaa aatgtcgtaa
      541 caactccgcc ccattgacgc aaatgggcgg taggcgtgta cggtgggagg tctatataag
      601 cagagctctc tggctaacta ccggtgctag cgtcgactcc ggaataactt cgtataggat
      661 actttatacg aagttatgca gaatggtagc tggattgtag ctgctattag caatatgaaa
      721 cctcttaata acttcgtata gcatacatta tacgaagtta tggcgcgcct taagcgtaat
      781 ctggaacatc gtatgggtaa gcgtaatctg gaacatcgta tgggtaagcg taatctggaa
      841 catcgtatgg gtaggatccc tttttctttt ttgcctggcc ggcctttttc gtggccgccg
      901 gccttttgcc ctttttgatg atctgagggt gcttcttaga tttcacttca tacaggttgc
      961 ccagaatgtc tgtgctgtac ttcttaatgc tctgggtctt ggaggcgatt gtcttaatga
     1021 tcctgggggg cctcttgtcg ttcatgtttt ccaggtactc gcggtaggtg atgtcgatca
     1081 tgttcacttc gatccggttc agcaggtcgt tgttcacgcc gatcactcta tacagctcgc
     1141 cgttgatctt gatcagatcg ttgttgtaga aggaggcgat aaactcggcc tggttgctga
     1201 tcttcttcag cttcttagct tcctcatagc acttgctatt cacttcgtag tagttttctt
     1261 ttttgatcac atccagattc ttcacggtca cgaacttgta cacgccattg tccaggtaca
     1321 cgtcgaatct gtagggcttc agggacagct tcacgacctt gtttctgctg ttggggtagt
     1381 cgtcggtgat gtccagatgg gcgttcagtt tgttgccgta atacttaatc ttcttgatca
     1441 cggggccgtt gtcctttttg gagtacttgg tcaggtagtt cccggtttcc tcgtagtact
     1501 tgtacagggg attcttctcg tcgccgtact gttccataat cagcttcagt ttctggtagg
     1561 tctgggggtc gtggtggtac atcagcagct tttcggggct cttgttgatc agctttttca
     1621 gcttgtcatt gtccttgtcg tacaggccgt tcagattgtt cacgatcagg gtgttgccct
     1681 tgtcgtcctt ccgggtggag tacagggtgt cgttaatcag ctctctatta ggcttcttgt
     1741 ccacccggtg gctgtacttg tagtccttga agtccttaat gtgcttgatc tggtgggggg
     1801 tgatgaagat ctctttgtac tcctgctcgg tttcgatctc gggcatgctc tcggcctgct
     1861 tttcctcgaa catctggttt tccatcactt ttttggcctt gtccagtttc ttccactctt
     1921 tgaagatgaa atcggcgttg gcaatgatca gggcgtcctc ggcgtggtgc ttgtacccct
     1981 tgttccgctc tttcttaaac ttccacttcc gccgcagaaa gctggtgaag ccgccattga
     2041 tggacttcac tttcacgtcc aggttgttca ctctgaagta gctccgcagc aggttcatca
     2101 ggcctctggt ggcgtatctg gtatccacca ggttccggtt gatgaagtct ttctgcacgg
     2161 agaacctgtt gatgtcccgt tcttccagca gatactcttt cttggtcttg ctgattctgc
     2221 ccttgccctt ggccagattc aggatgtgct tcttgaaggt ttcgtagctg atcttgctgt
     2281 cgctgctgct caggtactgg aatggggtcc ggttgccctt cttgctgttt tcttcctgct
     2341 tcacgagcac cttgttgttg aagctgttgt cgaaggacac gcttctgggg atgatgtggt
     2401 ccacctcata gttgaagggg ttgttcagca gatcttccag agggatggct tccaggctgt
     2461 acaggcactt gccttcctgc atgtcgtgca gcttgatctt ctcgatcagg tacttggcgt
     2521 tctctttgcc ggtggtccgg atgatttcct cgatccgctc gttggtctgc cggttccgct
     2581 tctgcatctc gttgatcatt ttctgggcgt ccttggagtt cttctcgcgg gccagctcga
     2641 taatgatgtc gttgggcagg ccgtacttct tgatgatggc gttgatcact ttgatgctct
     2701 ggatgaagct tctcttcacg acggggctca ggatgaagtc gtccaccagg gtggtgggga
     2761 tctctttctg ctgggacagg tccaccttct tgggcaccag cttcagccgg ttgaagatag
     2821 cgatctggtt gtcgttggtg tgccacagct cgtccaggat caggttgatg gccttcaggc
     2881 tcaggttgtg ggtgccggta tagcccttca gattagagat ctgctcgatc tcttcctggg
     2941 tcagctcgga gttcagattg gtcagttctt cctggatgtc ctcgctgctc tggtagatgg
     3001 tcaggatctt ggcaatctga tccagcagct cggcgttctc aataatctct ttccgggcgg
     3061 taatgtcctt gatgtcgtgg tacaccttca ggttggtgaa ctcgggcttg ccggtgctgg
     3121 tcactctgta gcccttaata tcctcttcgt tcacgaggat ttctttggcg atctgcttca
     3181 gggtgggctt cttcttctgc ttgaacacgt tctcgatgat ctggaacttc tcgtaatatt
     3241 ccagcttctc gttctcgtcc ctggtgatca cgagattgtt caggtcgttc agggcgttgt
     3301 acaggtcggc gttgtaggcg tacttcacgc tccgcagttc ctcggggaag taggtgcagt
     3361 ggcccatcag catctcgtac cattctttga tgtccttcca gccgaagggg ctgccctcgc
     3421 caggtccctc atagtaggtc cgccgggttt ccagcaggtc gatgtaggtg tcgatgaagc
     3481 tctggtccag ctggtggtag gccttctgca ccttcagcag ctgtttggct tctttcacgt
     3541 agtcgctggt cttgaatctg ttgatgctgc cccgcacttc gccgtctttc ttcagccgtt
     3601 ccagctgcag ttcggccacg tatttctctt ccagggcctt gctgttccgg ctgatctgct
     3661 ctttggtgga cagctcgttg ccggtgtcct cttccacctc gttcacgttg tgcacgcctc
     3721 ttctcttggc caggtgcagc agggcggcag agaactcttc ctcgctcagc ttctggctca
     3781 ggcccttcac tctggcctcg taggggttga tgccgctcag ctcgctgtgg tcggtcagca
     3841 ggttgtagtc gaacagcagc ttcttcactc tctggattct atgccgcctc cgccgcttca
     3901 gccttctggc gcctctcttg ctccgcctgc cctcgttgtt ttccacgttg gcctctttga
     3961 acagccgcac gccggcatcg atcacgtccc gtgtctcgta gtcgatgatg ccgtagccca
     4021 cgctggtgat gccgatgtcc aggcccagga tgtagttccg cttggctgct gggactccgt
     4081 ggataccgac cttccgcttc ttctttgggg ccatgcggcc gctgcagacc ggtgctagca
     4141 taacttcgta taaagtatcc tatacgaagt tatttgcctt aacccagaaa ttatcactgt
     4201 tattctttag aatggtgcaa agaataactt cgtataatgt atgctatacg aagttatgaa
     4261 ttcctagagc tcgctgatca gcctcgactg tgccttctag ttgccagcca tctgttgttt
     4321 gcccctcccc cgtgccttcc ttgaccctgg aaggtgccac tcccactgtc ctttcctaat
     4381 aaaatgagga aattgcatcg cattgtctga gtaggtgtca ttctattctg gggggtgggg
     4441 tggggcagga cagcaagggg gaggattggg aagagaatag caggcatgct ggggaggtac
     4501 cgagggccta tttcccatga ttccttcata tttgcatata cgatacaagg ctgttagaga
     4561 gataattgga attaatttga ctgtaaacac aaagatatta gtacaaaata cgtgacgtag
     4621 aaagtaataa tttcttgggt agtttgcagt tttaaaatta tgttttaaaa tggactatca
     4681 tatgcttacc gtaacttgaa agtatttcga tttcttggct ttatatatct tgtggaaagg
     4741 acgaaacacc gtctcctgtg gagtcaaact aggttttagt actctggaaa cagaatctac
     4801 taaaacaagg caaaatgccg tgtttatctc gtcaacttgt tggcgagatt tttgcggccg
     4861 caggaacccc tagtgatgga gttggccact ccctctctgc gcgctcgctc gctcactgag
     4921 gccgggcgac caaaggtcgc ccgacgcccg ggctttgccc gggcggcctc agtgagcgag
     4981 cgagcgcgca gctgcctgca ggggcgcctg atgcggtatt ttctccttac gcatctgtgc
     5041 ggtatttcac accgcatann nnnnnnnnnn nnnnnnnnnn nnnnnnnnnn nnnnnnnnnn
     5101 nnnnnnnnnn nnnnnnnnnn nnnnnnnnnn nnnnnnnnnn nnnnnnnnnn nnntnnnnnn
     5161 nnnnnnnnnn nnnnnnnnnn nnnnnnnnnn nnnnnnnnnn cnnnnnnnnn nnnnnnnnnn
     5221 nnnnnnnnnn nnnnnnnnnn nnnnnnnnnn nnnnnnnnnn nnnnnnnnnn nnnnnnnnnn
     5281 nnnnnnnnnn nnnnnnnnnn nnnnnnnnnn nnnnnnnnnn nnnnnnnnnn nnnnnnnnnn
     5341 nncctttgac gttggagtcc acgttcttta atagtggact cttgttccaa actggaacaa
     5401 cactcaactc tatctcgggc tattcttttg atttataagg gattttgccg atttcggtct
     5461 attggttaaa aaatgagctg atttaacaaa aatttaacgc gaattttaac aaaatattaa
     5521 cgtttacaat tttatggtgc actctcagta caatctgctc tgatgccgca tagttaagcc
     5581 agccccgaca cccgccaaca cccgctgacg cgccctgacg ggcttgtctg ctcccggcat
     5641 ccgcttacag acaagctgtg accgtctccg ggagctgcat gtgtcagagg ttttcaccgt
     5701 catcaccgaa acgcgcgaga cgaaagggcc tcgtgatacg cctattttta taggttaatg
     5761 tcatgataat aatggtttct tagacgtcag gtggcacttt tcggggaaat gtgcgcggaa
     5821 cccctatttg tttatttttc taaatacatt caaatatgta tccgctcatg agacaataac
     5881 cctgataaat gcttcaataa tattgaaaaa ggaagagtat gagtattcaa catttccgtg
     5941 tcgcccttat tccctttttt gcggcatttt gccttcctgt ttttgctcac ccagaaacgc
     6001 tggtgaaagt aaaagatgct gaagatcagt tgggtgcacg agtgggttac atcgaactgg
     6061 atctcaacag cggtaagatc cttgagagtt ttcgccccga agaacgtttt ccaatgatga
     6121 gcacttttaa agttctgcta tgtggcgcgg tattatcccg tattgacgcc gggcaagagc
     6181 aactcggtcg ccgcatacac tattctcaga atgacttggt tgagtactca ccagtcacag
     6241 aaaagcatct tacggatggc atgacagtaa gagaattatg cagtgctgcc ataaccatga
     6301 gtgataacac tgcggccaac ttacttctga caacgatcgg aggaccgaag gagctaaccg
     6361 cttttttgca caacatgggg gatcatgtaa ctcgccttga tcgttgggaa ccggagctga
     6421 atgaagccat accaaacgac gagcgtgaca ccacgatgcc tgtagcaatg gcaacaacgt
     6481 tgcgcaaact attaactggc gaactactta ctctagcttc ccggcaacaa ttaatagact
     6541 ggatggaggc ggataaagtt gcaggaccac ttctgcgctc ggcccttccg gctggctggt
     6601 ttattgctga taaatctgga gccggtgagc gtggaagccg cggtatcatt gcagcactgg
     6661 ggccagatgg taagccctcc cgtatcgtag ttatctacac gacggggagt caggcaacta
     6721 tggatgaacg aaatagacag atcgctgaga taggtgcctc actgattaag cattggtaac
     6781 tgtcagacca agtttactca tatatacttt agattgattt aaaacttcat ttttaattta
     6841 aaaggatcta ggtgaagatc ctttttgata atctcatgac caaaatccct taacgtgagt
     6901 tttcgttcca ctgagcgtca gaccccgtag aaaagatcaa aggatcttct tgagatcctt
     6961 tttttctgcg cgtaatctgc tgcttgcaaa caaaaaaacc accgctacca gcggtggttt
     7021 gtttgccgga tcaagagcta ccaactcttt ttccgaaggt aactggcttc agcagagcgc
     7081 agataccaaa tactgttctt ctagtgtagc cgtagttagg ccaccacttc aagaactctg
     7141 tagcaccgcc tacatacctc gctctgctaa tcctgttacc agtggctgct gccagtggcg
     7201 ataagtcgtg tcttaccggg ttggactcaa gacgatagtt accggataag gcgcagcggt
     7261 cgggctgaac ggggggttcg tgcacacagc ccagcttgga gcgaacgacc tacaccgaac
     7321 tgagatacct acagcgtgag ctatgagaaa gcgccacgct tcccgaaggg agaaaggcgg
     7381 acaggtatcc ggtaagcggc agggtcggaa caggagagcg cacgagggag cttccagggg
     7441 gaaacgcctg gtatctttat agtcctgtcg ggtttcgcca cctctgactt gagcgtcgat
     7501 ttttgtgatg ctcgtcaggg gggcggagcc tatggaaaaa cgccagcaac gcggcctttt
     7561 tacggttcct ggccttttgc tggccttttg ctcacatgtc ctgcaggcag ctgcgcgctc
     7621 gctcgctcac tgaggccgcc cgggcgtcgg gcgacctttg gtcgcccggc ctcagtgagc
     7681 gagcgagcgc gcagagaggg agtggccaac tccatcacta ggggttcct
//
