[The description below was written by a language model from this plasmid's Addgene catalogue record and the feature table of its GenBank file.]
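Description:
pAAV-FLEX-SaCas9-U6-sgGabrg1 is a 7.7 kb AAV transfer plasmid built on the pX601 backbone. It is designed as a single-vector, Cre-dependent CRISPR system for mutagenesis of the mouse Gabrg1 gene, which encodes a GABA-A receptor gamma subunit. In bacteria it is maintained by a high-copy ColE1/pUC-type origin and selected with ampicillin through the beta-lactamase gene; an f1 phage origin is also present. AAV2 inverted terminal repeats flank the payload, with one annotated as a functionally equivalent alternate form. They allow the intervening cassette to be packaged into recombinant AAV particles.

Between the ITRs, a CMV enhancer/promoter sits upstream of a FLEX (double-inverted) cassette. This cassette holds the Staphylococcus aureus Cas9 coding sequence, with an N-terminal SV40 NLS, a C-terminal nucleoplasmin NLS and a 3xHA epitope tag. It lies in the antisense orientation and is bracketed by paired lox2272 and loxP sites in opposing orientations. Without Cre, no functional nuclease is produced. Cre recombination at the incompatible lox pairs inverts the cassette and locks it into the sense orientation, so that CMV-driven, nuclear-targeted, HA-detectable SaCas9 is expressed and terminated by the bGH polyadenylation signal. Downstream, a human U6 RNA polymerase III promoter constitutively drives a Gabrg1-targeting guide fused to the SaCas9 gRNA scaffold. The compact SaCas9 allows the nuclease and guide to fit within one AAV genome. The associated publication describes such vectors for cell-type-specific gene disruption in the adult mouse nervous system, where editing is restricted to Cre-expressing cells.
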