Addgene plasmid #124856: pAAV-FLEX-SaCas9-U6-sgGabrg1
Purpose: Mutagenesis of Gabrg1
Depositing lab: Larry Zweifel. Depositing organization: University of Washington. Publication: Conditional Single Vector CRISPR/SaCas9 Viruses for Efficient Mutagenesis in the Adult Mouse Nervous System. Hunker AC, Soden ME, Krayushkina D, Heymann G, Awatramani R, Zweifel LS. Cell Rep. 2020 Mar 24;30(12):4303-4316.e6. doi: 10.1016/j.celrep.2020.02.092. PubMed 32209486.
Backbone
  Vector backbone: pX601
  Vector type: Mouse Targeting, AAV, CRISPR
Growth in bacteria
  Bacterial resistance: Ampicillin, 100 μg/mL
  Growth temperature: 37°C
  Growth strain: NEB Stable
  Copy number: High Copy
Gene/Insert
  Gene/Insert name: Gabrg1
  gRNA/shRNA sequence: TCTCCTGTGGAGTCAAACTAG
  Species: M. musculus (mouse)
  Entrez Gene: Gabrg1 (a.k.a. GabaA, GabaA/BZ)
  Cloning method: Restriction Enzyme; 5′ cloning site Unknown (unknown if destroyed); 3′ cloning site Unknown (unknown if destroyed)
Terms and licenses: Academic/Nonprofit Terms; Industry Terms: Not Available to Industry
How to cite: pAAV-FLEX-SaCas9-U6-sgGabrg1 was a gift from Larry Zweifel (Addgene plasmid # 124856 ; http://n2t.net/addgene:124856 ; RRID:Addgene_124856)
