>Addgene plasmid #124856 | pAAV-FLEX-SaCas9-U6-sgGabrg1 | depositor partial sequence | sequence record 238468 | U6 promoter, sgRNA insert, SaCas9 sgRNA scaffold
AATACGTGACGTAGAAAGTAATAATTTCTTGGGTAGTTTGCAGTTTTAAAATTATGTTTTAAAATGGACT
ATCATATGCTTACCGTAACTTGAAAGTATTTCGATTTCTTGGCTTTATATATCTTGTGGAAAGGACGAAA
CACCGTCTCCTGTGGAGTCAAACTAGGTTTTAGTACTCTGGAAACAGAATCTACTAAAACAAGGCAAAAT
GCCGTGTTTATCTCGTCAACTTGTTGGCGAGA
